Addgene plasmid #205288: pAAV_CKII(0.4)_AzPPO_D14_ts_mScarlet_Kv2.1
Purpose: Bistable opsin for neuronal inhibition
Depositing lab: Matthias Prigge. Depositing organization: Leibniz-Institut fuer Neurobiologie (LIN).
Backbone
  Vector backbone: AAV
  Vector type: AAV
Growth in bacteria
  Bacterial resistance: Ampicillin, 100 μg/mL
  Growth temperature: 37°C
  Growth strain: NEB Stable
  Copy number: High Copy
Gene/Insert
  Gene/Insert name: Parapinopsin
  Species: other
  Cloning method: Gibson Cloning
Terms and licenses: Academic/Nonprofit Terms; Industry Terms: Not Available to Industry
How to cite: pAAV_CKII(0.4)_AzPPO_D14_ts_mScarlet_Kv2.1 was a gift from Matthias Prigge (Addgene plasmid # 205288 ; http://n2t.net/addgene:205288 ; RRID:Addgene_205288)
