[The description below was written by a language model from this plasmid's Addgene catalogue record and pLannotate feature annotations shown in this document.]
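Description:
pAAV_CKII(0.4)_AzPPO_D14_ts_mScarlet_Kv2.1 is an adeno-associated virus transfer plasmid of about 5.8 kb that carries a bistable opsin for neuronal inhibition. It is propagated in E. coli as a high-copy plasmid through a ColE1/pUC-type origin and selected with ampicillin via the bla gene. An f1 phage origin and small remnants of pBR322 bom and rop sequences are also present in the backbone. The expression cassette is bounded by AAV2 inverted terminal repeats, which allow the intervening DNA to be packaged into recombinant AAV particles. The annotation detects the upstream ITR only as short fragments, whereas the downstream ITR is called in full.

Between the ITRs, a short fragment of the mouse CaMKIIα promoter (the "0.4" of the name, roughly 360 bp as annotated) drives the payload, a promoter commonly used to bias expression toward excitatory neurons. The insert is recorded as parapinopsin. The annotation matches the coding region to channel catfish parapinopsin by similarity, but the catalogue lists the species only as "other", and the record does not explain the "Az" and "D14" designations in the name. The opsin is followed in frame by a short segment from the Kir2.1 (KCNJ2) potassium channel, corresponding to the "ts" membrane trafficking signal. Next come the red fluorescent protein mScarlet and a fragment of Kv2.1 (Kcnb1), a motif generally used to restrict fusion proteins to the soma and proximal dendrites. A WPRE (shorter than the full-length element, as annotated) and a synthetic poly(A) signal enhance and terminate expression.

The construct is therefore suited to AAV-mediated delivery of a soma-targeted, fluorescently trackable inhibitory optogenetic tool, in which light switches the bistable opsin between stable states.
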