Features (pLannotate 1.2.2; 17 found; start..end, strand, type, name):
     12..39      +  repeat_region  AAV2 ITR (fragment): inverted terminal repeat of adeno-associated virus serotype 2 inverted
     68..95      +  repeat_region  AAV2 ITR (fragment): inverted terminal repeat of adeno-associated virus serotype 2 inverted
    145..507     +  promoter       CaMKII promoter (fragment): promoter for the mouse calcium/calmodulin-dependent kinase II α subunit
    594..1538    +  CDS            OPSP_ICTPU (fragment): Experimental evidence at transcript level: Swiss-Prot protein existence level 2. From Ictalurus punctatus (Channel catfish) (Silurus punctatus).
   1626..1685    +  CDS            KCNJ2 (fragment): KCNJ2_HUMAN - Also known as IRK1. Experimental evidence at protein level: Swiss-Prot protein existence level 1. Probably participates in establishing action potential waveform and excitability of neuronal and muscle tissues. Inward rectifier potassium channels are characterized by a greater tendency to allow potassium to flow into the cell rather than out of it. Their voltage dependence is regulated by the concentration of extracellular potassium; as external potassium is raised, the voltage range of the channel opening shifts to more positive voltages. The inward rectification is mainly due t
   1689..2384    +  CDS            mScarlet: mScarlet is a basic (constitutively fluorescent) red fluorescent protein published in 2016, derived from synthetic construct. It has moderate acid sensitivity.
   2385..2579    +  CDS            Kcnb1 (fragment): KCNB1_MOUSE - Experimental evidence at protein level: Swiss-Prot protein existence level 1. Voltage-gated potassium channel that mediates transmembrane potassium transport in excitable membranes, primarily in the brain, but also in the pancreas and cardiovascular system. Contributes to the regulation of the action potential (AP) repolarization, duration and frequency of repetitive AP firing in neurons, muscle cells and endocrine cells and plays a role in homeostatic attenuation of electrical excitability throughout the brain (PubMed:14684365, PubMed:19383458, PubMed:24494598). Plays also a rol
   2598..3001    +  misc_feature   WPRE: woodchuck hepatitis virus posttranscriptional regulatory element
   3008..3056    +  polyA_signal   poly(A) signal: synthetic polyadenylation signal
   3086..3226    +  repeat_region  AAV2 ITR: inverted terminal repeat of adeno-associated virus serotype 2 inverted
   3231..3282    -  misc_feature   bom (fragment): basis of mobility region from pBR322
   3301..3756    +  rep_origin     f1 ori (sequence partly withheld): f1 bacteriophage origin of replication; arrow indicates direction of (+) strand synthesis
   3757..3806    -  misc_feature   bom (fragment): basis of mobility region from pBR322
   3908..3943    -  CDS            rop (fragment): Rop protein, which maintains plasmids at low copy number; rop
   4038..4142    +  promoter       AmpR promoter: bla
   4143..5003    +  CDS            AmpR: β-lactamase; bla; confers resistance to ampicillin, carbenicillin, and related antibiotics
   5174..5762    +  rep_origin     ori: high-copy-number ColE1/pMB1/pBR322/pUC origin of replication
>Addgene plasmid #205288 | pAAV_CKII(0.4)_AzPPO_D14_ts_mScarlet_Kv2.1 | addgene full sequence | sequence record 412557 | Addgene NGS Result
CCTGCAGGCAGCTGCGCGCTCGCTCGCTCACTGAGGCCGCCCGGGCGTCGGGCGACCTTTGGTCGCCCGG
CCTCAGTGAGCGAGCGAGCGCGCAGAGAGGGAGTGGCCAACTCCATCACTAGGGGTTCCTGCGGCCGCAC
GCGTCTTGTGGACTAAGTTTGTTCGCATCCCCTTCTCCAACCCCCTCAGTACATCACCCTGGGGGAACAG
GGTCCACTTGCTCCTGGGCCCACACAGTCCTGCAGTATTGTGTATATAAGGCCAGGGCAAAGAGGAGCAG
GTTTTAAAGTGAAAGGCAGGCAGGTGTTGGGGAGGCAGTTACCGGGGCAACGGGAACAGGGCGTTTCGGA
GGTGGTTGCCATGGGGACCTGGATGCTGACGAAGGCTCGCGAGGCTGTGAGCAGCCACAGTGCCCTGCTC
AGAAGCCCCAAGCTCGTCAGTCAAGCCGGTTCTCCGTTTGCACTCAGGAGCACGGGCAGGCGAGTGGCCC
CTAGTTCTGGGGGCAGCTCTAGAGCGGTACCGGATCCGCCACCATGGAGAGTGTTGCCTTCCACCGGAAC
TCTTCATCATCTAATAGCAGCGCCTACACGGAGCTCTTGTCTCGGACTGGTTACACAATCCTGGCCATTA
TCATGGGCGCGTTCTCTGTAGGAGGGATCATACTCAATGTCTTGGTAATTGTGGTGACAGTGAGACACAG
ACAGCTTAGGCAGCCCCTCAGCTATGCCCTCGTTAACCTGGCAGTTTGCGACCTGGGCTGCGCTGTGTTC
GGGGGCCTTCCCACGACAGTAACCAGTGCCATGGGATACTTCAGCCTGGGAAGGGTGGGCTGTGTGTTAG
AAGCCTTCGCTGTTTCCTTCTTCGGTATAGCAAGTCTGTGTACAGTAGCAGTCATCTCTGTGGAACGCTA
CATTGTGGTGTGCTATCCCATGGGTGCAGTCCTGTTCCAGACCAGGCATGCCGTTGGCGGGGTGGTCCTG
TCCTGGGTGTGGTCGTTTGTGTGGAGCACTCCACCTCTGTTTGGGTGGGGAACGTTTGAGTTGGAGGGCG
TCCAAACCAGTTGTGCTCCTAACTGGTATAGCCGCGATATTGGGGACATGTCCTACATGATCATGTTCTT
TGTCCTTTGCTTTGCCGTGCCCTTTTCCATCATCATGGTGTCCTACTCACGACTTCTCTGGACCCTCCGC
CAGGTGACCAAGCTGCAGGTGTCCGAAACAGGTAGCACAAATCGTGTGGAGGTGCAGGTGGCACGGATGA
TAGTGGTGATGGTGTTGGCCTTCCTAGTCACCTGGCTGCCATATGCCTCAATGGCTGTCGCTGTCATCAT
GGATTCCAGTCTATATGTAGACCCTGTCATCGCGACCATCCCTGTATACTTTGCAAAAAGTAGCACTGTC
TACAACCCGATCATTTATATTTTCATGAACAGACAGTTTCGAGGCTACACTGTTGCTGCTGTTCTGTGTG
GATGGAACCCATGGTCCTCAGAGCCACAAACTTCTGAGAATGAGACCACTGTTACATCTGTCAGCAAGAC
CCCCCAAAAGATTGTGCCTGAAAAATCGTTAGAAACCGAGACCAGCCAGGTGGCTCCTGCTCCGCGAGCC
CGAGATCCAACCGGTAAGAGCAGGATCACCAGCGAGGGCGAGTACATCCCCCTGGACCAGATCGACATCA
ACGTGGTGATGGTGAGCAAGGGCGAGGCAGTGATCAAGGAGTTCATGCGGTTCAAGGTGCACATGGAGGG
CTCCATGAACGGCCACGAGTTCGAGATCGAGGGCGAGGGCGAGGGCCGCCCCTACGAGGGCACCCAGACC
GCCAAGCTGAAGGTGACCAAGGGTGGCCCCCTGCCCTTCTCCTGGGACATCCTGTCCCCTCAGTTCATGT
ACGGCTCCAGGGCCTTCACCAAGCACCCCGCCGACATCCCCGACTACTATAAGCAGTCCTTCCCCGAGGG
CTTCAAGTGGGAGCGCGTGATGAACTTCGAGGACGGCGGCGCCGTGACCGTGACCCAGGACACCTCCCTG
GAGGACGGCACCCTGATCTACAAGGTGAAGCTCCGCGGCACCAACTTCCCTCCTGACGGCCCCGTAATGC
AGAAGAAGACAATGGGCTGGGAAGCGTCCACCGAGCGGTTGTACCCCGAGGACGGCGTGCTGAAGGGCGA
CATTAAGATGGCCCTGCGCCTGAAGGACGGCGGACGCTACCTGGCGGACTTCAAGACCACCTACAAGGCC
AAGAAGCCCGTGCAGATGCCCGGCGCCTACAACGTCGACCGCAAGTTGGACATCACCTCCCACAACGAGG
ACTACACCGTGGTGGAACAGTACGAACGCTCCGAGGGCCGCCACTCCACCGGCGGCATGGACGAGCTGTA
CAAGCAGTCCCAGCCTATTCTGAACACCAAAGAGATGGCCCCCCAGAGTAAACCCCCTGAGGAGCTGGAA
ATGTCCTCAATGCCCTCCCCTGTGGCACCTCTTCCTGCAAGAACAGAGGGCGTGATCGACATGAGGTCCA
TGAGTTCTATTGACTCTTTTATCTCATGCGCCACCGATTTTCCAGAGGCTACGCGGTTTAAGTAAGAATT
CAAGCTTAATCAACCTCTGGATTACAAAATTTGTGAAAGATTGACTGATATTCTTAACTATGTTGCTCCT
TTTACGCTGTGTGGATATGCTGCTTTAATGCCTCTGTATCATGCTATTGCTTCCCGTATGGCTTTCGTTT
TCTCCTCCTTGTATAAATCCTGGTTGCTGTCTCTTTATGAGGAGTTGTGGCCCGTTGTCCGTCAACGTGG
CGTGGTGTGCTCTGTGTTTGCTGACGCAACCCCCACTGGCTGGGGCATTGCCACCACCTGTCAACTCCTT
TCTGGGACTTTCGCTTTCCCCCTCCCGATCGCCACGGCAGAACTCATCGCCGCCTGCCTTGCCCGCTGCT
GGACAGGGGCTAGGTTGCTGGGCACTGATAATTCCGTGGTGTTGTCGGGGAAGCTGACGTCAGCGCTAAT
AAAATCGCTATCCATCGAAGATGGATGTGTGTTGGTTTTTTGTGTGGGTAACCCACGTGCGGACCGAGCG
GCCGCAGGAACCCCTAGTGATGGAGTTGGCCACTCCCTCTCTGCGCGCTCGCTCGCTCACTGAGGCCGGG
CGACCAAAGGTCGCCCGACGCCCGGGCTTTGCCCGGGCGGCCTCAGTGAGCGAGCGAGCGCGCAGCTGCC
TGCAGGGGCGCCTGATGCGGTATTTTCTCCTTACGCATCTGTGCGGTATTTCACACCGCATA
[95 nt withheld, positions 3283-3377]
T
[46 nt withheld, positions 3379-3424]
C
[141 nt withheld, positions 3426-3566]
CCTTTGACGTTGGAGTCCACGTTCTTT
[37 nt withheld, positions 3594-3630]
ACTCTATCTCGGGCTATTCTTTTGATTTATAAGGGATTTTGCCGATTTCGGTCTATTGGTTAAAAAATGA
GCTGATTTAACAAAAATTTAACGCGAATTTTAACAAAATATTAACGTTTACAATTTTATGGTGCACTCTC
AGTACAATCTGCTCTGATGCCGCATAGTTAAGCCAGCCCCGACACCCGCCAACACCCGCTGACGCGCCCT
GACGGGCTTGTCTGCTCCCGGCATCCGCTTACAGACAAGCTGTGACCGTCTCCGGGAGCTGCATGTGTCA
GAGGTTTTCACCGTCATCACCGAAACGCGCGAGACGAAAGGGCCTCGTGATACGCCTATTTTTATAGGTT
AATGTCATGATAATAATGGTTTCTTAGACGTCAGGTGGCACTTTTCGGGGAAATGTGCGCGGAACCCCTA
TTTGTTTATTTTTCTAAATACATTCAAATATGTATCCGCTCATGAGACAATAACCCTGATAAATGCTTCA
ATAATATTGAAAAAGGAAGAGTATGAGTATTCAACATTTCCGTGTCGCCCTTATTCCCTTTTTTGCGGCA
TTTTGCCTTCCTGTTTTTGCTCACCCAGAAACGCTGGTGAAAGTAAAAGATGCTGAAGATCAGTTGGGTG
CACGAGTGGGTTACATCGAACTGGATCTCAACAGCGGTAAGATCCTTGAGAGTTTTCGCCCCGAAGAACG
TTTTCCAATGATGAGCACTTTTAAAGTTCTGCTATGTGGCGCGGTATTATCCCGTATTGACGCCGGGCAA
GAGCAACTCGGTCGCCGCATACACTATTCTCAGAATGACTTGGTTGAGTACTCACCAGTCACAGAAAAGC
ATCTTACGGATGGCATGACAGTAAGAGAATTATGCAGTGCTGCCATAACCATGAGTGATAACACTGCGGC
CAACTTACTTCTGACAACGATCGGAGGACCGAAGGAGCTAACCGCTTTTTTGCACAACATGGGGGATCAT
GTAACTCGCCTTGATCGTTGGGAACCGGAGCTGAATGAAGCCATACCAAACGACGAGCGTGACACCACGA
TGCCTGTAGCAATGGCAACAACGTTGCGCAAACTATTAACTGGCGAACTACTTACTCTAGCTTCCCGGCA
ACAATTAATAGACTGGATGGAGGCGGATAAAGTTGCAGGACCACTTCTGCGCTCGGCCCTTCCGGCTGGC
TGGTTTATTGCTGATAAATCTGGAGCCGGTGAGCGTGGGTCTCGCGGTATCATTGCAGCACTGGGGCCAG
ATGGTAAGCCCTCCCGTATCGTAGTTATCTACACGACGGGGAGTCAGGCAACTATGGATGAACGAAATAG
ACAGATCGCTGAGATAGGTGCCTCACTGATTAAGCATTGGTAACTGTCAGACCAAGTTTACTCATATATA
CTTTAGATTGATTTAAAACTTCATTTTTAATTTAAAAGGATCTAGGTGAAGATCCTTTTTGATAATCTCA
TGACCAAAATCCCTTAACGTGAGTTTTCGTTCCACTGAGCGTCAGACCCCGTAGAAAAGATCAAAGGATC
TTCTTGAGATCCTTTTTTTCTGCGCGTAATCTGCTGCTTGCAAACAAAAAAACCACCGCTACCAGCGGTG
GTTTGTTTGCCGGATCAAGAGCTACCAACTCTTTTTCCGAAGGTAACTGGCTTCAGCAGAGCGCAGATAC
CAAATACTGTTCTTCTAGTGTAGCCGTAGTTAGGCCACCACTTCAAGAACTCTGTAGCACCGCCTACATA
CCTCGCTCTGCTAATCCTGTTACCAGTGGCTGCTGCCAGTGGCGATAAGTCGTGTCTTACCGGGTTGGAC
TCAAGACGATAGTTACCGGATAAGGCGCAGCGGTCGGGCTGAACGGGGGGTTCGTGCACACAGCCCAGCT
TGGAGCGAACGACCTACACCGAACTGAGATACCTACAGCGTGAGCTATGAGAAAGCGCCACGCTTCCCGA
AGGGAGAAAGGCGGACAGGTATCCGGTAAGCGGCAGGGTCGGAACAGGAGAGCGCACGAGGGAGCTTCCA
GGGGGAAACGCCTGGTATCTTTATAGTCCTGTCGGGTTTTGCCACCTCTGACTTGAGCGTCGATTTTTGT
GATGCTCGTCAGGGGGGCGGAGCCTATGGAAAAACGCCAGCAACGCGGCCTTTTTACGGTTCCTGGCCTT
TTGCTGGCCTTTTGCTCACATGT
